>Addgene plasmid #169420 | GluA2 (px330:2-guideCas9) | addgene full sequence | sequence record 334622 | Addgene NGS Result
GGGGCGGGGGGGGGGGGGGGGCGCGCGCCAGGCGGGGCGGGGCGGGGCGAGGGGCGGGGCGGGGCGAGGC
GGAGAGGTGCGGCGGCAGCCAATCAGAGCGGCGCGCTCCGAAAGTTTCCTTTTATGGCGAGGCGGCGGCG
GCGGCGGCCCTATAAAAAGCGAAGCGCGCGGCGGGCGGGAGTCGCTGCGCGCTGCCTTCGCCCCGTGCCC
CGCTCCGCCGCCGCCTCGCGCCGCCCGCCCCGGCTCTGACTGACCGCGTTACTCCCACAGGTGAGCGGGC
GGGACGGCCCTTCTCCTCCGGGCTGTAATTAGCTGAGCAAGAGGTAAGGGTTTAAGGGATGGTTGGTTGG
TGGGGTATTAATGTTTAATTACCTGGAGCACCTGCCTGAAATCACTTTTTTTCAGGTTGGACCGGTGCCA
CCATGGACTATAAGGACCACGACGGAGACTACAAGGATCATGATATTGATTACAAAGACGATGACGATAA
GATGGCCCCAAAGAAGAAGCGGAAGGTCGGTATCCACGGAGTCCCAGCAGCCGACAAGAAGTACAGCATC
GGCCTGGACATCGGCACCAACTCTGTGGGCTGGGCCGTGATCACCGACGAGTACAAGGTGCCCAGCAAGA
AATTCAAGGTGCTGGGCAACACCGACCGGCACAGCATCAAGAAGAACCTGATCGGAGCCCTGCTGTTCGA
CAGCGGCGAAACAGCCGAGGCCACCCGGCTGAAGAGAACCGCCAGAAGAAGATACACCAGACGGAAGAAC
CGGATCTGCTATCTGCAAGAGATCTTCAGCAACGAGATGGCCAAGGTGGACGACAGCTTCTTCCACAGAC
TGGAAGAGTCCTTCCTGGTGGAAGAGGATAAGAAGCACGAGCGGCACCCCATCTTCGGCAACATCGTGGA
CGAGGTGGCCTACCACGAGAAGTACCCCACCATCTACCACCTGAGAAAGAAACTGGTGGACAGCACCGAC
AAGGCCGACCTGCGGCTGATCTATCTGGCCCTGGCCCACATGATCAAGTTCCGGGGCCACTTCCTGATCG
AGGGCGACCTGAACCCCGACAACAGCGACGTGGACAAGCTGTTCATCCAGCTGGTGCAGACCTACAACCA
GCTGTTCGAGGAAAACCCCATCAACGCCAGCGGCGTGGACGCCAAGGCCATCCTGTCTGCCAGACTGAGC
AAGAGCAGACGGCTGGAAAATCTGATCGCCCAGCTGCCCGGCGAGAAGAAGAATGGCCTGTTCGGAAACC
TGATTGCCCTGAGCCTGGGCCTGACCCCCAACTTCAAGAGCAACTTCGACCTGGCCGAGGATGCCAAACT
GCAGCTGAGCAAGGACACCTACGACGACGACCTGGACAACCTGCTGGCCCAGATCGGCGACCAGTACGCC
GACCTGTTTCTGGCCGCCAAGAACCTGTCCGACGCCATCCTGCTGAGCGACATCCTGAGAGTGAACACCG
AGATCACCAAGGCCCCCCTGAGCGCCTCTATGATCAAGAGATACGACGAGCACCACCAGGACCTGACCCT
GCTGAAAGCTCTCGTGCGGCAGCAGCTGCCTGAGAAGTACAAAGAGATTTTCTTCGACCAGAGCAAGAAC
GGCTACGCCGGCTACATTGACGGCGGAGCCAGCCAGGAAGAGTTCTACAAGTTCATCAAGCCCATCCTGG
AAAAGATGGACGGCACCGAGGAACTGCTCGTGAAGCTGAACAGAGAGGACCTGCTGCGGAAGCAGCGGAC
CTTCGACAACGGCAGCATCCCCCACCAGATCCACCTGGGAGAGCTGCACGCCATTCTGCGGCGGCAGGAA
GATTTTTACCCATTCCTGAAGGACAACCGGGAAAAGATCGAGAAGATCCTGACCTTCCGCATCCCCTACT
ACGTGGGCCCTCTGGCCAGGGGAAACAGCAGATTCGCCTGGATGACCAGAAAGAGCGAGGAAACCATCAC
CCCCTGGAACTTCGAGGAAGTGGTGGACAAGGGCGCTTCCGCCCAGAGCTTCATCGAGCGGATGACCAAC
TTCGATAAGAACCTGCCCAACGAGAAGGTGCTGCCCAAGCACAGCCTGCTGTACGAGTACTTCACCGTGT
ATAACGAGCTGACCAAAGTGAAATACGTGACCGAGGGAATGAGAAAGCCCGCCTTCCTGAGCGGCGAGCA
GAAAAAGGCCATCGTGGACCTGCTGTTCAAGACCAACCGGAAAGTGACCGTGAAGCAGCTGAAAGAGGAC
TACTTCAAGAAAATCGAGTGCTTCGACTCCGTGGAAATCTCCGGCGTGGAAGATCGGTTCAACGCCTCCC
TGGGCACATACCACGATCTGCTGAAAATTATCAAGGACAAGGACTTCCTGGACAATGAGGAAAACGAGGA
CATTCTGGAAGATATCGTGCTGACCCTGACACTGTTTGAGGACAGAGAGATGATCGAGGAACGGCTGAAA
ACCTATGCCCACCTGTTCGACGACAAAGTGATGAAGCAGCTGAAGCGGCGGAGATACACCGGCTGGGGCA
GGCTGAGCCGGAAGCTGATCAACGGCATCCGGGACAAGCAGTCCGGCAAGACAATCCTGGATTTCCTGAA
GTCCGACGGCTTCGCCAACAGAAACTTCATGCAGCTGATCCACGACGACAGCCTGACCTTTAAAGAGGAC
ATCCAGAAAGCCCAGGTGTCCGGCCAGGGCGATAGCCTGCACGAGCACATTGCCAATCTGGCCGGCAGCC
CCGCCATTAAGAAGGGCATCCTGCAGACAGTGAAGGTGGTGGACGAGCTCGTGAAAGTGATGGGCCGGCA
CAAGCCCGAGAACATCGTGATCGAAATGGCCAGAGAGAACCAGACCACCCAGAAGGGACAGAAGAACAGC
CGCGAGAGAATGAAGCGGATCGAAGAGGGCATCAAAGAGCTGGGCAGCCAGATCCTGAAAGAACACCCCG
TGGAAAACACCCAGCTGCAGAACGAGAAGCTGTACCTGTACTACCTGCAGAATGGGCGGGATATGTACGT
GGACCAGGAACTGGACATCAACCGGCTGTCCGACTACGATGTGGACCATATCGTGCCTCAGAGCTTTCTG
AAGGACGACTCCATCGACAACAAGGTGCTGACCAGAAGCGACAAGAACCGGGGCAAGAGCGACAACGTGC
CCTCCGAAGAGGTCGTGAAGAAGATGAAGAACTACTGGCGGCAGCTGCTGAACGCCAAGCTGATTACCCA
GAGAAAGTTCGACAATCTGACCAAGGCCGAGAGAGGCGGCCTGAGCGAACTGGATAAGGCCGGCTTCATC
AAGAGACAGCTGGTGGAAACCCGGCAGATCACAAAGCACGTGGCACAGATCCTGGACTCCCGGATGAACA
CTAAGTACGACGAGAATGACAAGCTGATCCGGGAAGTGAAAGTGATCACCCTGAAGTCCAAGCTGGTGTC
CGATTTCCGGAAGGATTTCCAGTTTTACAAAGTGCGCGAGATCAACAACTACCACCACGCCCACGACGCC
TACCTGAACGCCGTCGTGGGAACCGCCCTGATCAAAAAGTACCCTAAGCTGGAAAGCGAGTTCGTGTACG
GCGACTACAAGGTGTACGACGTGCGGAAGATGATCGCCAAGAGCGAGCAGGAAATCGGCAAGGCTACCGC
CAAGTACTTCTTCTACAGCAACATCATGAACTTTTTCAAGACCGAGATTACCCTGGCCAACGGCGAGATC
CGGAAGCGGCCTCTGATCGAGACAAACGGCGAAACCGGGGAGATCGTGTGGGATAAGGGCCGGGATTTTG
CCACCGTGCGGAAAGTGCTGAGCATGCCCCAAGTGAATATCGTGAAAAAGACCGAGGTGCAGACAGGCGG
CTTCAGCAAAGAGTCTATCCTGCCCAAGAGGAACAGCGATAAGCTGATCGCCAGAAAGAAGGACTGGGAC
CCTAAGAAGTACGGCGGCTTCGACAGCCCCACCGTGGCCTATTCTGTGCTGGTGGTGGCCAAAGTGGAAA
AGGGCAAGTCCAAGAAACTGAAGAGTGTGAAAGAGCTGCTGGGGATCACCATCATGGAAAGAAGCAGCTT
CGAGAAGAATCCCATCGACTTTCTGGAAGCCAAGGGCTACAAAGAAGTGAAAAAGGACCTGATCATCAAG
CTGCCTAAGTACTCCCTGTTCGAGCTGGAAAACGGCCGGAAGAGAATGCTGGCCTCTGCCGGCGAACTGC
AGAAGGGAAACGAACTGGCCCTGCCCTCCAAATATGTGAACTTCCTGTACCTGGCCAGCCACTATGAGAA
GCTGAAGGGCTCCCCCGAGGATAATGAGCAGAAACAGCTGTTTGTGGAACAGCACAAGCACTACCTGGAC
GAGATCATCGAGCAGATCAGCGAGTTCTCCAAGAGAGTGATCCTGGCCGACGCTAATCTGGACAAAGTGC
TGTCCGCCTACAACAAGCACCGGGATAAGCCCATCAGAGAGCAGGCCGAGAATATCATCCACCTGTTTAC
CCTGACCAATCTGGGAGCCCCTGCCGCCTTCAAGTACTTTGACACCACCATCGACCGGAAGAGGTACACC
AGCACCAAAGAGGTGCTGGACGCCACCCTGATCCACCAGAGCATCACCGGCCTGTACGAGACACGGATCG
ACCTGTCTCAGCTGGGAGGCGACAAAAGGCCGGCGGCCACGAAAAAGGCCGGCCAGGCAAAAAAGAAAAA
GTAAGAATTCCTAGAGCTCGCTGATCAGCCTCGACTGTGCCTTCTAGTTGCCAGCCATCTGTTGTTTGCC
CCTCCCCCGTGCCTTCCTTGACCCTGGAAGGTGCCACTCCCACTGTCCTTTCCTAATAAAATGAGGAAAT
TGCATCGCATTGTCTGAGTAGGTGTCATTCTATTCTGGGGGGTGGGGTGGGGCAGGACAGCAAGGGGGAG
GATTGGGAAGAGAATAGCAGGCATGCTGGGGAGCGGCCGCAGGAACCCCTAGTGATGGAGTTGGCCACTC
CCTCTCTGCGCGCTCGCTCGCTCACTGAGGCCGGGCGACCAAAGGTCGCCCGACGCCCGGGCTTTGCCCG
GGCGGCCTCAGTGAGCGAGCGAGCGCGCAGCTGCCTGCAGGGGCGCCTGATGCGGTATTTTCTCCTTACG
CATCTGTGCGGTATTTCACACCGCATA
[95 nt withheld, positions 5138-5232]
T
[46 nt withheld, positions 5234-5279]
C
[141 nt withheld, positions 5281-5421]
CCTTTGACGTTGGAGTCCACGTTCTTT
[37 nt withheld, positions 5449-5485]
ACTCTATCTCGGGCTATTCTTTTGATTTATAAGGGATTTTGCCGATTTCGGTCTATTGGTTAAAAAATGA
GCTGATTTAACAAAAATTTAACGCGAATTTTAACAAAATATTAACGTTTACAATTTTATGGTGCACTCTC
AGTACAATCTGCTCTGATGCCGCATAGTTAAGCCAGCCCCGACACCCGCCAACACCCGCTGACGCGCCCT
GACGGGCTTGTCTGCTCCCGGCATCCGCTTACAGACAAGCTGTGACCGTCTCCGGGAGCTGCATGTGTCA
GAGGTTTTCACCGTCATCACCGAAACGCGCGAGACGAAAGGGCCTCGTGATACGCCTATTTTTATAGGTT
AATGTCATGATAATAATGGTTTCTTAGACGTCAGGTGGCACTTTTCGGGGAAATGTGCGCGGAACCCCTA
TTTGTTTATTTTTCTAAATACATTCAAATATGTATCCGCTCATGAGACAATAACCCTGATAAATGCTTCA
ATAATATTGAAAAAGGAAGAGTATGAGTATTCAACATTTCCGTGTCGCCCTTATTCCCTTTTTTGCGGCA
TTTTGCCTTCCTGTTTTTGCTCACCCAGAAACGCTGGTGAAAGTAAAAGATGCTGAAGATCAGTTGGGTG
CACGAGTGGGTTACATCGAACTGGATCTCAACAGCGGTAAGATCCTTGAGAGTTTTCGCCCCGAAGAACG
TTTTCCAATGATGAGCACTTTTAAAGTTCTGCTATGTGGCGCGGTATTATCCCGTATTGACGCCGGGCAA
GAGCAACTCGGTCGCCGCATACACTATTCTCAGAATGACTTGGTTGAGTACTCACCAGTCACAGAAAAGC
ATCTTACGGATGGCATGACAGTAAGAGAATTATGCAGTGCTGCCATAACCATGAGTGATAACACTGCGGC
CAACTTACTTCTGACAACGATCGGAGGACCGAAGGAGCTAACCGCTTTTTTGCACAACATGGGGGATCAT
GTAACTCGCCTTGATCGTTGGGAACCGGAGCTGAATGAAGCCATACCAAACGACGAGCGTGACACCACGA
TGCCTGTAGCAATGGCAACAACGTTGCGCAAACTATTAACTGGCGAACTACTTACTCTAGCTTCCCGGCA
ACAATTAATAGACTGGATGGAGGCGGATAAAGTTGCAGGACCACTTCTGCGCTCGGCCCTTCCGGCTGGC
TGGTTTATTGCTGATAAATCTGGAGCCGGTGAGCGTGGAAGCCGCGGTATCATTGCAGCACTGGGGCCAG
ATGGTAAGCCCTCCCGTATCGTAGTTATCTACACGACGGGGAGTCAGGCAACTATGGATGAACGAAATAG
ACAGATCGCTGAGATAGGTGCCTCACTGATTAAGCATTGGTAACTGTCAGACCAAGTTTACTCATATATA
CTTTAGATTGATTTAAAACTTCATTTTTAATTTAAAAGGATCTAGGTGAAGATCCTTTTTGATAATCTCA
TGACCAAAATCCCTTAACGTGAGTTTTCGTTCCACTGAGCGTCAGACCCCGTAGAAAAGATCAAAGGATC
TTCTTGAGATCCTTTTTTTCTGCGCGTAATCTGCTGCTTGCAAACAAAAAAACCACCGCTACCAGCGGTG
GTTTGTTTGCCGGATCAAGAGCTACCAACTCTTTTTCCGAAGGTAACTGGCTTCAGCAGAGCGCAGATAC
CAAATACTGTTCTTCTAGTGTAGCCGTAGTTAGGCCACCACTTCAAGAACTCTGTAGCACCGCCTACATA
CCTCGCTCTGCTAATCCTGTTACCAGTGGCTGCTGCCAGTGGCGATAAGTCGTGTCTTACCGGGTTGGAC
TCAAGACGATAGTTACCGGATAAGGCGCAGCGGTCGGGCTGAACGGGGGGTTCGTGCACACAGCCCAGCT
TGGAGCGAACGACCTACACCGAACTGAGATACCTACAGCGTGAGCTATGAGAAAGCGCCACGCTTCCCGA
AGGGAGAAAGGCGGACAGGTATCCGGTAAGCGGCAGGGTCGGAACAGGAGAGCGCACGAGGGAGCTTCCA
GGGGGAAACGCCTGGTATCTTTATAGTCCTGTCGGGTTTCGCCACCTCTGACTTGAGCGTCGATTTTTGT
GATGCTCGTCAGGGGGGCGGAGCCTATGGAAAAACGCCAGCAACGCGGCCTTTTTACGGTTCCTGGCCTT
TTGCTGGCCTTTTGCTCACATGTGAGGGCCTATTTCCCATGATTCCTTCATATTTGCATATACGATACAA
GGCTGTTAGAGAGATAATTGGAATTAATTTGACTGTAAACACAAAGATATTAGTACAAAATACGTGACGT
AGAAAGTAATAATTTCTTGGGTAGTTTGCAGTTTTAAAATTATGTTTTAAAATGGACTATCATATGCTTA
CCGTAACTTGAAAGTATTTCGATTTCTTGGCTTTATATATCTTGTGGAAAGGACGAAACACCGAACAGCC
ACCAGCTAAACCTGTTTTAGAGCTAGAAATAGCAAGTTAAAATAAGGCTAGTCCGTTATCAACTTGAAAA
AGTGGCACCGAGTCGGTGCTTTTTTGTTTTAGAGCTAGAAATAGCAAGTTAAAATAAGGCTAGTCCGTTT
TTAGCGCGTGCGCCAATTCTGCAGACAAATGGCTCTAGCGAGGGCCTATTTCCCATGATTCCTTCATATT
TGCATATACGATACAAGGCTGTTAGAGAGATAATTGGAATTAATTTGACTGTAAACACAAAGATATTAGT
ACAAAATACGTGACGTAGAAAGTAATAATTTCTTGGGTAGTTTGCAGTTTTAAAATTATGTTTTAAAATG
GACTATCATATGCTTACCGTAACTTGAAAGTATTTCGATTTCTTGGCTTTATATATCTTGTGGAAAGGAC
GAAACACCGTATGCCTTTTGACACAATAGGTTTTAGAGCTAGAAATAGCAAGTTAAAATAAGGCTAGTCC
GTTATCAACTTGAAAAAGTGGCACCGAGTCGGTGCTTTTTTGTTTTAGAGCTAGAAATAGCAAGTTAAAA
TAAGGCTAGTCCGTTTTTAGCGCGTGCGCCAATTCTGCAGACAAATGGCTCTAGAGGTGGTACCCGTTAC
ATAACTTACGGTAAATGGCCCGCCTGGCTGACCGCCCAACGACCCCCGCCCATTGACGTCAATAGTAACG
CCAATAGGGACTTTCCATTGACGTCAATGGGTGGAGTATTTACGGTAAACTGCCCACTTGGCAGTACATC
AAGTGTATCATATGCCAAGTACGCCCCCTATTGACGTCAATGACGGTAAATGGCCCGCCTGGCATTGTGC
CCAGTACATGACCTTATGGGACTTTCCTACTTGGCAGTACATCTACGTATTAGTCATCGCTATTACCATG
GTCGAGGTGAGCCCCACGTTCTGCTTCACTCTCCCCATCTCCCCCCCCTCCCCACCCCCAATTTTGTATT
TATTTATTTTTTAATTATTTTGTGCAGCGATG
Features (pLannotate 1.2.2; 21 found; start..end, strand, type, name):
    178..405     +  intron         hybrid intron: hybrid between chicken β-actin (CBA) and minute virus of mice (MMV) introns (Gray et al., 2011)
    543..2144    +  CDS            Cas9(N): N-terminal portion of Streptococcus pyogenes Cas9 (Zetsche et al., 2015)
   2145..4643    +  CDS            Cas9(C): C-terminal portion of Streptococcus pyogenes Cas9 (Zetsche et al., 2015)
   4644..4691    +  CDS            nucleoplasmin NLS: bipartite nuclear localization signal from nucleoplasmin
   4725..4836    +  polyA_signal   bGH poly(A) signal: bovine growth hormone polyadenylation signal
   4941..5081    +  repeat_region  AAV2 ITR: inverted terminal repeat of adeno-associated virus serotype 2 inverted
   5086..5137    -  misc_feature   bom (fragment): basis of mobility region from pBR322
   5156..5611    +  rep_origin     f1 ori (sequence partly withheld): f1 bacteriophage origin of replication; arrow indicates direction of (+) strand synthesis
   5612..5661    -  misc_feature   bom (fragment): basis of mobility region from pBR322
   5763..5798    -  CDS            rop (fragment): Rop protein, which maintains plasmids at low copy number; rop
   5893..5997    +  promoter       AmpR promoter: bla
   5998..6858    +  CDS            AmpR: β-lactamase; bla; confers resistance to ampicillin, carbenicillin, and related antibiotics
   7029..7617    +  rep_origin     ori: high-copy-number ColE1/pMB1/pBR322/pUC origin of replication
   7679..7919    +  promoter       U6 promoter: RNA polymerase III promoter for human U6 snRNA
   7949..8024    +  misc_RNA       gRNA scaffold: guide RNA scaffold for the Streptococcus pyogenes CRISPR/Cas9 system
   8031..8074    +  misc_RNA       gRNA scaffold (fragment): guide RNA scaffold for the Streptococcus pyogenes CRISPR/Cas9 system
   8115..8355    +  promoter       U6 promoter: RNA polymerase III promoter for human U6 snRNA
   8385..8460    +  misc_RNA       gRNA scaffold: guide RNA scaffold for the Streptococcus pyogenes CRISPR/Cas9 system
   8467..8510    +  misc_RNA       gRNA scaffold (fragment): guide RNA scaffold for the Streptococcus pyogenes CRISPR/Cas9 system
   8560..8845    +  enhancer       CMV enhancer: human cytomegalovirus immediate early enhancer; contains an 18-bp deletion relative to the standard CMV enhancer
   8847..177     +  promoter       chicken β-actin promoter (across the origin): No description available
