[The description below was written by a language model from this plasmid's Addgene catalogue record and pLannotate feature annotations shown in this document.]
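Description:
GluA2 (px330:2-guideCas9) is a pX330-derived mammalian expression plasmid for CRISPR genome editing that supplies Streptococcus pyogenes Cas9 and two single guide RNAs from one vector. It is propagated in E. coli as a high-copy plasmid through a ColE1/pUC-type origin and selected with ampicillin via the β-lactamase gene and its own promoter. An f1 phage origin is also present, along with small remnants of pBR322 bom and rop sequences and a single annotated AAV2 inverted terminal repeat downstream of the Cas9 cassette. With only one ITR annotated, the record does not support treating this as an AAV packaging vector.

Cas9 expression is driven by a hybrid Pol II promoter made up of the CMV enhancer, the chicken β-actin promoter (which spans the numbering origin of the circular sequence) and a chimeric CBA/MVM intron. The Cas9 coding sequence is annotated as contiguous N- and C-terminal portions that together form the full-length nuclease, followed by a C-terminal bipartite nucleoplasmin nuclear localization signal and a bovine growth hormone polyadenylation signal. Upstream of this cassette sit two tandem guide units, each consisting of a human U6 RNA polymerase III promoter, a short gap where the spacer would lie, and the S. pyogenes gRNA scaffold.

The guide sequences are listed as unknown, but the plasmid name and the mouse species entry suggest that they target the mouse gene encoding the AMPA receptor subunit GluA2. The associated work concerns optimized, precise Cas9 genome editing in neurons. No donor template or reporter is annotated on this plasmid.
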