Addgene plasmid #169420: GluA2 (px330:2-guideCas9)
Purpose: Expression of Cas9 and 2 guides
Depositing lab: Richard Huganir. Depositing organization: Johns Hopkins University and School of Medicine. Publication: An optimized CRISPR/Cas9 approach for precise genome editing in neurons. Fang H, Bygrave AM, Roth RH, Johnson RC, Huganir RL. Elife. 2021 Mar 10;10. pii: 65202. doi: 10.7554/eLife.65202. PubMed 33689678.
Backbone
  Vector backbone: pX330
  Vector type: Mammalian Expression, CRISPR
Growth in bacteria
  Bacterial resistance: Ampicillin, 100 μg/mL
  Growth temperature: 37°C
  Growth strain: DH5alpha
  Copy number: High Copy
Gene/Insert
  Gene/Insert name: spCas9
  gRNA/shRNA sequence: Unknown
  Species: M. musculus (mouse)
  Cloning method: Restriction Enzyme; 5′ cloning site Unknown (unknown if destroyed)
Terms and licenses: Academic/Nonprofit Terms; Industry Terms: Not Available to Industry
How to cite: GluA2 (px330:2-guideCas9) was a gift from Richard Huganir (Addgene plasmid # 169420 ; http://n2t.net/addgene:169420 ; RRID:Addgene_169420)
